Addgene plasmid #111996: Hsh155 472-972
Purpose: Truncated Hsh155 (aa 472-972)
Depositing lab: Aaron Hoskins. Depositing organization: University of Wisconsin, Madison. Publication: Functional Analysis of Hsh155/SF3b1 Interactions with the U2 snRNA/Branch Site Duplex. Carrocci TJ, Paulson JC, Hoskins AA. RNA. 2018 May 11. pii: rna.065664.118. doi: 10.1261/rna.065664.118. PubMed 29752352.
Backbone
  Vector backbone: pRS414
  Backbone manufacturer: ATCC
  Backbone size w/o insert (bp): 5208
  Total vector size (bp): 6714
  Vector type: Bacterial Expression, Yeast Expression
  Selectable markers: TRP1
Growth in bacteria
  Bacterial resistance: Ampicillin, 100 μg/mL
  Growth temperature: 37°C
  Growth strain: DH5alpha
  Copy number: Unknown
Gene/Insert
  Gene/Insert name: Hsh155 472-972 (alt name: pAAH0963)
  Species: S. cerevisiae (budding yeast)
  Insert size (bp): 1506
  Mutation: 472-972 truncation
Terms and licenses: Academic/Nonprofit Terms; Industry Terms: Not Available to Industry
How to cite: Hsh155 472-972 was a gift from Aaron Hoskins (Addgene plasmid # 111996 ; http://n2t.net/addgene:111996 ; RRID:Addgene_111996)
