[The description below was written by a language model from this plasmid's Addgene catalogue record and pLannotate feature annotations shown in this document.]
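Description:
Hsh155 472-972 is a yeast–E. coli shuttle plasmid built on pRS414, a centromeric vector of about 6.7 kb in its final form. In bacteria it replicates from a high-copy ColE1/pUC-type origin and is selected with ampicillin through the β-lactamase gene. In Saccharomyces cerevisiae it is maintained by a CEN6/ARS element, which keeps it at low, stably segregating copy number, and is selected by complementation of tryptophan auxotrophy with the TRP1 marker under its own promoter. The backbone also carries an f1 origin for single-stranded DNA production, plus the pBluescript-derived cloning region with flanking T7 and T3 promoters and remnants of the lacZα/lac promoter cassette.

The insert is a 1,506 bp fragment of S. cerevisiae HSH155, the yeast homologue of the SF3b1 component of the U2 snRNP, which contacts the pre-mRNA around the branch site early in spliceosome assembly. The fragment encodes only residues 472–972, removing the N-terminal portion of the protein. No yeast promoter or terminator is annotated for the insert. About 280 bp of unannotated sequence lie between the T7 promoter and the coding fragment, and a short piece of ABZ2 appears downstream of it, which suggests that yeast genomic flanking sequence may have been retained, but the record does not state what drives expression. No epitope tags or reporters are annotated.

The two sequence records (depositor and NGS) differ by three nucleotides in length and in their start coordinates but show the same arrangement of features. The associated work concerns functional analysis of Hsh155/SF3b1 interactions with the U2 snRNA/branch site duplex, so the plasmid probably serves to test this truncation in yeast.
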