Features (pLannotate 1.2.2; 20 found; start..end, strand, type, name):
    137..186     +  misc_feature   bom (fragment): basis of mobility region from pBR322
    187..467     +  promoter       TRP1 promoter: S. cerevisiae TRP1
    468..1142    +  CDS            TRP1: phosphoribosylanthranilate isomerase, required for tryptophan biosynthesis; S. cerevisiae TRP1; yeast auxotrophic marker
   1189..1240    +  misc_feature   bom (fragment): basis of mobility region from pBR322
   1241..1696    -  rep_origin     f1 ori (sequence partly withheld): f1 bacteriophage origin of replication; arrow indicates direction of (+) strand synthesis
   1704..1859    -  CDS            lacZα (fragment): LacZα fragment of β-galactosidase; lacZ fragment
   1867..1885    +  promoter       T7 promoter: promoter for bacteriophage T7 RNA polymerase
   1894..1914    -  misc_feature   MCS (fragment): pBluescript multiple cloning site
   2162..3667    +  CDS            HSH155 (fragment): SF3B1_YEAST - Experimental evidence at protein level: Swiss-Prot protein existence level 1. Contacts pre-mRNA on both sides of the branch site early in spliceosome assembly. From Saccharomyces cerevisiae (strain ATCC 204508 / S288c) (Baker's yeast).
   3869..3922    +  CDS            ABZ2 (fragment): PABC_YEAST - Experimental evidence at protein level: Swiss-Prot protein existence level 1. Converts 4-amino-4-deoxychorismate into 4-aminobenzoate (PABA) and pyruvate. From Saccharomyces cerevisiae (strain ATCC 204508 / S288c) (Baker's yeast).
   3940..3958    -  promoter       T3 promoter: promoter for bacteriophage T3 RNA polymerase
   4003..4019    -  protein_bind   lac operator: The lac repressor binds to the lac operator to inhibit transcription in E. coli. This inhibition can be relieved by adding lactose or isopropyl-β-D-thiogalactopyranoside (IPTG). lac repressor encoded by lacI
   4027..4057    -  promoter       lac promoter: promoter for the E. coli lac operon
   4072..4093    -  protein_bind   CAP binding site: CAP binding activates transcription in the presence of cAMP. E. coli catabolite activator protein
   4106..4198    -  CDS            lacI (fragment): lac repressor; lacI; The lac repressor binds to the lac operator to inhibit transcription in E. coli. This inhibition can be relieved by adding lactose or isopropyl-β-D-thiogalactopyranoside (IPTG).
   4381..4969    -  rep_origin     ori: high-copy-number ColE1/pMB1/pBR322/pUC origin of replication
   5140..6000    -  CDS            AmpR: β-lactamase; bla; confers resistance to ampicillin, carbenicillin, and related antibiotics
   6001..6105    -  promoter       AmpR promoter: bla
   6142..6645    +  misc_feature   CEN/ARS: S. cerevisiae CEN6 centromere fused to an autonomously replicating sequence
   6714..35      +  CDS            rop (fragment) (across the origin): Rop protein, which maintains plasmids at low copy number; rop
>Addgene plasmid #111996 | Hsh155 472-972 | depositor full sequence | sequence record 210593 | Hsh155 472-972 sequence 6714 bps
TCGCGCGTTTCGGTGATGACGGTGAAAACCTCTGACACATGCAGCTCCCGGAGACGGTCACAGCTTGTCT
GTAAGCGGATGCCGGGAGCAGACAAGCCCGTCAGGGCGCGTCAGCGGGTGTTGGCGGGTGTCGGGGCTGG
CTTAACTATGCGGCATCAGAGCAGATTGTACTGAGAGTGCACCATAAACGACATTACTATATATATAATA
TAGGAAGCATTTAATAGACAGCATCGTAATATATGTGTACTTTGCAGTTATGACGCCAGATGGCAGTAGT
GGAAGATATTCTTTATTGAAAAATAGCTTGTCACCTTACGTACAATCTTGATCCGGAGCTTTTCTTTTTT
TGCCGATTAAGAATTAATTCGGTCGAAAAAAGAAAAGGAGAGGGCCAAGAGGGAGGGCATTGGTGACTAT
TGAGCACGTGAGTATACGTGATTAAGCACACAAAGGCAGCTTGGAGTATGTCTGTTATTAATTTCACAGG
TAGTTCTGGTCCATTGGTGAAAGTTTGCGGCTTGCAGAGCACAGAGGCCGCAGAATGTGCTCTAGATTCC
GATGCTGACTTGCTGGGTATTATATGTGTGCCCAATAGAAAGAGAACAATTGACCCGGTTATTGCAAGGA
AAATTTCAAGTCTTGTAAAAGCATATAAAAATAGTTCAGGCACTCCGAAATACTTGGTTGGCGTGTTTCG
TAATCAACCTAAGGAGGATGTTTTGGCTCTGGTCAATGATTACGGCATTGATATCGTCCAACTGCATGGA
GATGAGTCGTGGCAAGAATACCAAGAGTTCCTCGGTTTGCCAGTTATTAAAAGACTCGTATTTCCAAAAG
ACTGCAACATACTACTCAGTGCAGCTTCACAGAAACCTCATTCGTTTATTCCCTTGTTTGATTCAGAAGC
AGGTGGGACAGGTGAACTTTTGGATTGGAACTCGATTTCTGACTGGGTTGGAAGGCAAGAGAGCCCCGAA
AGCTTACATTTTATGTTAGCTGGTGGACTGACGCCAGAAAATGTTGGTGATGCGCTTAGATTAAATGGCG
TTATTGGTGTTGATGTAAGCGGAGGTGTGGAGACAAATGGTGTAAAAGACTCTAACAAAATAGCAAATTT
CGTCAAAAATGCTAAGAAATAGGTTATTACTGAGTAGTATTTATTTAAGTATTGTTTGTGCACTTGCCTA
TGCGGTGTGAAATACCGCACAGATGCGTAAGGAGAAAATACCGCATCAGGAAATTGTAAACGTTAATATT
TTGTTAAAATTCGCGTTAAATTTTTGTTAAATCAGCTCATTTTTTAACCAATAGGCCGAAATCGGCAAAA
TCCCTTATAAATCAAAAGAATAGACCGAGATAGGGT
[37 nt withheld, positions 1367-1403]
AAAGAACGTGGACTCCAACGTCAAAGG
[49 nt withheld, positions 1431-1479]
T
[91 nt withheld, positions 1481-1571]
G
[124 nt withheld, positions 1573-1696]
CGCGCCATTCGCCATTCAGGCTGCGCAACTGTTGGGAAGGGCGATCGGTGCGGGCCTCTTCGCTATTACG
CCAGCTGGCGAAAGGGGGATGTGCTGCAAGGCGATTAAGTTGGGTAACGCCAGGGTTTTCCCAGTCACGA
CGTTGTAAAACGACGGCCAGTGAGCGCGCGTAATACGACTCACTATAGGGCGAATTGGGTACCGGGCCCC
CCCTCGAGCATGTACTTTCCGCCTAACTACCATCACCTGTCTTTATTTATTCCGCTGACAGATATGCACA
ACCAATTATCGTCTCTTGAAAGCTTTTTAGACGTGATTGCTGTTATTTGGCACGTTGTTAGTATTTAAGC
TTATTCGGGTTTGCATTGATATTTGCCCGAGCAGAAATCTCCTTCTCGATGAGTTAGAACTGAAACATCT
CTTCAATTACTTATACATAATAAACATAGAAAGCCAGGACCTGTCATCATGCCAAAATTTCTGAGAGAAG
AAATCGCGCCAGAATTCTTTCAAAAATTTTGGGTCAGACGAGTGGCATTGGATAGACCATTAAACAAAGT
TGTTACATATACTACTGTTACATTAGCAAAGAAATTAGGTTGTTCTTATACCATTGATAAATTATTAACA
CCATTGAGAGATGAAGCTGAGCCGTTCAGAACAATGGCTGTCCATGCTGTTACTAGAACAGTAAACTTAT
TAGGGACAGCAGATTTAGATGAGAGATTAGAAACGAGGCTTATTGATGCGCTCTTGATAGCATTTCAAGA
ACAAACAAATAGTGATTCTATAATCTTTAAAGGGTTTGGGGCAGTGACGGTGTCACTTGACATCCGTATG
AAACCGTTTTTAGCACCCATTGTGAGTACGATTTTAAATCATTTAAAGCATAAAACTCCCTTGGTTCGTC
AACATGCAGCAGATCTATGTGCCATACTAATACCAGTCATCAAGAACTGTCACGAATTCGAAATGTTGAA
TAAATTGAACATTATATTGTATGAATCCTTAGGCGAAGTATATCCAGAGGTATTAGGTTCTATAATCAAC
GCTATGTACTGTATTACTAGCGTAATGGATTTGGATAAACTACAACCTCCTATTAATCAAATTTTACCAA
CCTTAACTCCAATTTTAAGAAACAAGCATAGAAAAGTCGAAGTAAACACTATCAAATTTGTTGGACTTAT
TGGTAAATTAGCACCTACCTATGCACCTCCTAAAGAATGGATGAGAATATGTTTTGAACTATTAGAACTT
TTGAAAAGTACAAATAAAGAAATAAGAAGATCAGCAAATGCCACGTTTGGATTCATTGCTGAAGCAATTG
GACCTCACGATGTTCTTGTTGCGTTATTGAACAATTTAAAGGTTCAAGAACGTCAGTTACGTGTATGCAC
GGCTGTTGCTATCGGTATCGTTGCTAAAGTGTGTGGTCCTTACAACGTGCTGCCAGTAATCATGAATGAA
TACACAACACCAGAGACTAATGTTCAAAACGGTGTTCTCAAGGCCATGTCATTCATGTTTGAGTACATTG
GTAACATGTCTAAGGATTACATATACTTCATAACACCATTATTAGAAGATGCACTCACCGATAGGGATTT
AGTTCATCGTCAGACAGCGTCGAACGTAATAACCCACTTAGCTTTAAACTGTTCAGGTACAGGTCACGAA
GATGCCTTCATTCATTTAATGAATCTTCTAATACCCAATATTTTTGAAACTTCACCACATGCTATTATGC
GTATTTTAGAAGGTTTGGAGGCACTGAGTCAAGCTCTTGGCCCTGGACTATTCATGAACTACATATGGGC
AGGATTGTTCCATCCAGCGAAGAATGTAAGGAAAGCATTTTGGAGGGTGTATAATAACATGTACGTAATG
TACCAGGACGCCATGGTACCTTTTTACCCCGTTACACCAGACAACAATGAAGAATATATAGAAGAACTGG
ATTTAGTTCTGTGAATATATATAGAGCATATAAATAACCACAACTTGTAAGAATATTTTACTTGACACAC
CTATATCATCACGTCACGATGCCTTCATAGATTATGATGAAATATAAACAGAACCTGCTATTGGAAAAAA
AAGGGCAGGAAAAAATTTTGTGAAAGTGAGTAAAAGAAAGATGAAGAGCGAGACATGGATAATAAGAAAT
AGATGTCACTAATGGACAATTGGAAGACTGATATGGAAAGTTACGATGAAGGAGGAGCTCCCAGCTTTTG
TTCCCTTTAGTGAGGGTTAATTGCGCGCTTGGCGTAATCATGGTCATAGCTGTTTCCTGTGTGAAATTGT
TATCCGCTCACAATTCCACACAACATAGGAGCCGGAAGCATAAAGTGTAAAGCCTGGGGTGCCTAATGAG
TGAGGTAACTCACATTAATTGCGTTGCGCTCACTGCCCGCTTTCCAGTCGGGAAACCTGTCGTGCCAGCT
GCATTAATGAATCGGCCAACGCGCGGGGAGAGGCGGTTTGCGTATTGGGCGCTCTTCCGCTTCCTCGCTC
ACTGACTCGCTGCGCTCGGTCGTTCGGCTGCGGCGAGCGGTATCAGCTCACTCAAAGGCGGTAATACGGT
TATCCACAGAATCAGGGGATAACGCAGGAAAGAACATGTGAGCAAAAGGCCAGCAAAAGGCCAGGAACCG
TAAAAAGGCCGCGTTGCTGGCGTTTTTCCATAGGCTCCGCCCCCCTGACGAGCATCACAAAAATCGACGC
TCAAGTCAGAGGTGGCGAAACCCGACAGGACTATAAAGATACCAGGCGTTTCCCCCTGGAAGCTCCCTCG
TGCGCTCTCCTGTTCCGACCCTGCCGCTTACCGGATACCTGTCCGCCTTTCTCCCTTCGGGAAGCGTGGC
GCTTTCTCATAGCTCACGCTGTAGGTATCTCAGTTCGGTGTAGGTCGTTCGCTCCAAGCTGGGCTGTGTG
CACGAACCCCCCGTTCAGCCCGACCGCTGCGCCTTATCCGGTAACTATCGTCTTGAGTCCAACCCGGTAA
GACACGACTTATCGCCACTGGCAGCAGCCACTGGTAACAGGATTAGCAGAGCGAGGTATGTAGGCGGTGC
TACAGAGTTCTTGAAGTGGTGGCCTAACTACGGCTACACTAGAAGGACAGTATTTGGTATCTGCGCTCTG
CTGAAGCCAGTTACCTTCGGAAAAAGAGTTGGTAGCTCTTGATCCGGCAAACAAACCACCGCTGGTAGCG
GTGGTTTTTTTGTTTGCAAGCAGCAGATTACGCGCAGAAAAAAAGGATCTCAAGAAGATCCTTTGATCTT
TTCTACGGGGTCTGACGCTCAGTGGAACGAAAACTCACGTTAAGGGATTTTGGTCATGAGATTATCAAAA
AGGATCTTCACCTAGATCCTTTTAAATTAAAAATGAAGTTTTAAATCAATCTAAAGTATATATGAGTAAA
CTTGGTCTGACAGTTACCAATGCTTAATCAGTGAGGCACCTATCTCAGCGATCTGTCTATTTCGTTCATC
CATAGTTGCCTGACTCCCCGTCGTGTAGATAACTACGATACGGGAGGGCTTACCATCTGGCCCCAGTGCT
GCAATGATACCGCGAGACCCACGCTCACCGGCTCCAGATTTATCAGCAATAAACCAGCCAGCCGGAAGGG
CCGAGCGCAGAAGTGGTCCTGCAACTTTATCCGCCTCCATCCAGTCTATTAATTGTTGCCGGGAAGCTAG
AGTAAGTAGTTCGCCAGTTAATAGTTTGCGCAACGTTGTTGCCATTGCTACAGGCATCGTGGTGTCACGC
TCGTCGTTTGGTATGGCTTCATTCAGCTCCGGTTCCCAACGATCAAGGCGAGTTACATGATCCCCCATGT
TGTGCAAAAAAGCGGTTAGCTCCTTCGGTCCTCCGATCGTTGTCAGAAGTAAGTTGGCCGCAGTGTTATC
ACTCATGGTTATGGCAGCACTGCATAATTCTCTTACTGTCATGCCATCCGTAAGATGCTTTTCTGTGACT
GGTGAGTACTCAACCAAGTCATTCTGAGAATAGTGTATGCGGCGACCGAGTTGCTCTTGCCCGGCGTCAA
TACGGGATAATACCGCGCCACATAGCAGAACTTTAAAAGTGCTCATCATTGGAAAACGTTCTTCGGGGCG
AAAACTCTCAAGGATCTTACCGCTGTTGAGATCCAGTTCGATGTAACCCACTCGTGCACCCAACTGATCT
TCAGCATCTTTTACTTTCACCAGCGTTTCTGGGTGAGCAAAAACAGGAAGGCAAAATGCCGCAAAAAAGG
GAATAAGGGCGACACGGAAATGTTGAATACTCATACTCTTCCTTTTTCAATATTATTGAAGCATTTATCA
GGGTTATTGTCTCATGAGCGGATACATATTTGAATGTATTTAGAAAAATAAACAAATAGGGGTTCCGCGC
ACATTTCCCCGAAAAGTGCCACCTGGGTCCTTTTCATCACGTGCTATAAAAATAATTATAATTTAAATTT
TTTAATATAAATATATAAATTAAAAATAGAAAGTAAAAAAAGAAATTAAAGAAAAAATAGTTTTTGTTTT
CCGAAGATGTAAAAGACTCTAGGGGGATCGCCAACAAATACTACCTTTTATCTTGCTCTTCCTGCTCTCA
GGTATTAATGCCGAATTGTTTCATCTTGTCTGTGTAGAAGACCACACACGAAAATCCTGTGATTTTACAT
TTTACTTATCGTTAATCGAATGTATATCTATTTAATCTGCTTTTCTTGTCTAATAAATATATATGTAAAG
TACGCTTTTTGTTGAAATTTTTTAAACCTTTGTTTATTTTTTTTTCTTCATTCCGTAACTCTTCTACCTT
CTTTATTTACTTTCTAAAATCCAAATACAAAACATAAAAATAAATAAACACAGAGTAAATTCCCAAATTA
TTCCATCATTAAAAGATACGAGGCGCGTGTAAGTTACAGGCAAGCGATCCGTCCTAAGAAACCATTATTA
TCATGACATTAACCTATAAAAATAGGCGTATCACGAGGCCCTTTCGTC
