Features (pLannotate 1.2.2; 19 found; start..end, strand, type, name):
     27..45      +  promoter       T7 promoter: promoter for bacteriophage T7 RNA polymerase
    323..1828    +  CDS            HSH155 (fragment): SF3B1_YEAST - Experimental evidence at protein level: Swiss-Prot protein existence level 1. Contacts pre-mRNA on both sides of the branch site early in spliceosome assembly. From Saccharomyces cerevisiae (strain ATCC 204508 / S288c) (Baker's yeast).
   2030..2083    +  CDS            ABZ2 (fragment): PABC_YEAST - Experimental evidence at protein level: Swiss-Prot protein existence level 1. Converts 4-amino-4-deoxychorismate into 4-aminobenzoate (PABA) and pyruvate. From Saccharomyces cerevisiae (strain ATCC 204508 / S288c) (Baker's yeast).
   2100..2118    -  promoter       T3 promoter: promoter for bacteriophage T3 RNA polymerase
   2163..2179    -  protein_bind   lac operator: The lac repressor binds to the lac operator to inhibit transcription in E. coli. This inhibition can be relieved by adding lactose or isopropyl-β-D-thiogalactopyranoside (IPTG). lac repressor encoded by lacI
   2187..2217    -  promoter       lac promoter: promoter for the E. coli lac operon
   2232..2253    -  protein_bind   CAP binding site: CAP binding activates transcription in the presence of cAMP. E. coli catabolite activator protein
   2266..2358    -  CDS            lacI (fragment): lac repressor; lacI; The lac repressor binds to the lac operator to inhibit transcription in E. coli. This inhibition can be relieved by adding lactose or isopropyl-β-D-thiogalactopyranoside (IPTG).
   2541..3129    -  rep_origin     ori: high-copy-number ColE1/pMB1/pBR322/pUC origin of replication
   3300..4160    -  CDS            AmpR: β-lactamase; bla; confers resistance to ampicillin, carbenicillin, and related antibiotics
   4161..4265    -  promoter       AmpR promoter: bla
   4302..4805    +  misc_feature   CEN/ARS: S. cerevisiae CEN6 centromere fused to an autonomously replicating sequence
   4873..4908    +  CDS            rop (fragment): Rop protein, which maintains plasmids at low copy number; rop
   5010..5059    +  misc_feature   bom (fragment): basis of mobility region from pBR322
   5197..5344    +  promoter       TRP1 promoter: S. cerevisiae TRP1
   5345..6019    +  CDS            TRP1: phosphoribosylanthranilate isomerase, required for tryptophan biosynthesis; S. cerevisiae TRP1; yeast auxotrophic marker
   6070..6121    +  misc_feature   bom (fragment): basis of mobility region from pBR322
   6149..6577    -  rep_origin     f1 ori (sequence partly withheld): f1 bacteriophage origin of replication; arrow indicates direction of (+) strand synthesis
   6581..19      -  CDS            lacZα (fragment) (across the origin): LacZα fragment of β-galactosidase; lacZ fragment
>Addgene plasmid #111996 | Hsh155 472-972 | addgene full sequence | sequence record 213715 | Addgene NGS Result
GTAAAACGACGGCCAGTGAGCGCGCGTAATACGACTCACTATAGGGCGAATTGGGTACCGGGCCCCCCCC
TCGAGCATGTACTTTCCGCCTAACTACCATCACCTGTCTTTATTTATTCCGCTGACAGATATGCACAACC
AATTATCGTCTCTTGAAAGCTTTTTAGACGTGATTGCTGTTATTTGGCACGTTGTTAGTATTTAAGCTTA
TTCGGGTTTGCATTGATATTTGCCCGAGCAGAAATCTCCTTCTCGATGAGTTAGAACTGAAACATCTCTT
CAATTACTTATACATAATAAACATAGAAAGCCAGGACCTGTCATCATGCCAAAATTTCTGAGAGAAGAAA
TCGCGCCAGAATTCTTTCAAAAATTTTGGGTCAGACGAGTGGCATTGGATAGACCATTAAACAAAGTTGT
TACATATACTACTGTTACATTAGCAAAGAAATTAGGTTGTTCTTATACCATTGATAAATTATTAACACCA
TTGAGAGATGAAGCTGAGCCGTTCAGAACAATGGCTGTCCATGCTGTTACTAGAACAGTAAACTTATTAG
GGACAGCAGATTTAGATGAGAGATTAGAAACGAGGCTTATTGATGCGCTCTTGATAGCATTTCAAGAACA
AACAAATAGTGATTCTATAATCTTTAAAGGGTTTGGGGCAGTGACGGTGTCACTTGACATCCGTATGAAA
CCGTTTTTAGCACCCATTGTGAGTACGATTTTAAATCATTTAAAGCATAAAACTCCCTTGGTTCGTCAAC
ATGCAGCAGATCTATGTGCCATACTAATACCAGTCATCAAGAACTGTCACGAATTCGAAATGTTGAATAA
ATTGAACATTATATTGTATGAATCCTTAGGCGAAGTATATCCAGAGGTATTAGGTTCTATAATCAACGCT
ATGTACTGTATTACTAGCGTAATGGATTTGGATAAACTACAACCTCCTATTAATCAAATTTTACCAACCT
TAACTCCAATTTTAAGAAACAAGCATAGAAAAGTCGAAGTAAACACTATCAAATTTGTTGGACTTATTGG
TAAATTAGCACCTACCTATGCACCTCCTAAAGAATGGATGAGAATATGTTTTGAACTATTAGAACTTTTG
AAAAGTACAAATAAAGAAATAAGAAGATCAGCAAATGCCACGTTTGGATTCATTGCTGAAGCAATTGGAC
CTCACGATGTTCTTGTTGCGTTATTGAACAATTTAAAGGTTCAAGAACGTCAGTTACGTGTATGCACGGC
TGTTGCTATCGGTATCGTTGCTAAAGTGTGTGGTCCTTACAACGTGCTGCCAGTAATCATGAATGAATAC
ACAACACCAGAGACTAATGTTCAAAACGGTGTTCTCAAGGCCATGTCATTCATGTTTGAGTACATTGGTA
ACATGTCTAAGGATTACATATACTTCATAACACCATTATTAGAAGATGCACTCACCGATAGGGATTTAGT
TCATCGTCAGACAGCGTCGAACGTAATAACCCACTTAGCTTTAAACTGTTCAGGTACAGGTCACGAAGAT
GCCTTCATTCATTTAATGAATCTTCTAATACCCAATATTTTTGAAACTTCACCACATGCTATTATGCGTA
TTTTAGAAGGTTTGGAGGCACTGAGTCAAGCTCTTGGCCCTGGACTATTCATGAACTACATATGGGCAGG
ATTGTTCCATCCAGCGAAGAATGTAAGGAAAGCATTTTGGAGGGTGTATAATAACATGTACGTAATGTAC
CAGGACGCCATGGTACCTTTTTACCCCGTTACACCAGACAACAATGAAGAATATATAGAAGAACTGGATT
TAGTTCTGTGAATATATATAGAGCATATAAATAACCACAACTTGTAAGAATATTTTACTTGACACACCTA
TATCATCACGTCACGATGCCTTCATAGATTATGATGAAATATAAACAGAACCTGCTATTGGAAAAAAAAG
GGCAGGAAAAAATTTTGTGAAAGTGAGTAAAAGAAAGATGAAGAGCGAGACATGGATAATAAGAAATAGA
TGTCACTAATGGACAATTGGAAGACTGATATGGAAAGTTACGATGAAGGAGGAGCTCCAGCTTTTGTTCC
CTTTAGTGAGGGTTAATTGCGCGCTTGGCGTAATCATGGTCATAGCTGTTTCCTGTGTGAAATTGTTATC
CGCTCACAATTCCACACAACATACGAGCCGGAAGCATAAAGTGTAAAGCCTGGGGTGCCTAATGAGTGAG
CTAACTCACATTAATTGCGTTGCGCTCACTGCCCGCTTTCCAGTCGGGAAACCTGTCGTGCCAGCTGCAT
TAATGAATCGGCCAACGCGCGGGGAGAGGCGGTTTGCGTATTGGGCGCTCTTCCGCTTCCTCGCTCACTG
ACTCGCTGCGCTCGGTCGTTCGGCTGCGGCGAGCGGTATCAGCTCACTCAAAGGCGGTAATACGGTTATC
CACAGAATCAGGGGATAACGCAGGAAAGAACATGTGAGCAAAAGGCCAGCAAAAGGCCAGGAACCGTAAA
AAGGCCGCGTTGCTGGCGTTTTTCCATAGGCTCCGCCCCCCTGACGAGCATCACAAAAATCGACGCTCAA
GTCAGAGGTGGCGAAACCCGACAGGACTATAAAGATACCAGGCGTTTCCCCCTGGAAGCTCCCTCGTGCG
CTCTCCTGTTCCGACCCTGCCGCTTACCGGATACCTGTCCGCCTTTCTCCCTTCGGGAAGCGTGGCGCTT
TCTCATAGCTCACGCTGTAGGTATCTCAGTTCGGTGTAGGTCGTTCGCTCCAAGCTGGGCTGTGTGCACG
AACCCCCCGTTCAGCCCGACCGCTGCGCCTTATCCGGTAACTATCGTCTTGAGTCCAACCCGGTAAGACA
CGACTTATCGCCACTGGCAGCAGCCACTGGTAACAGGATTAGCAGAGCGAGGTATGTAGGCGGTGCTACA
GAGTTCTTGAAGTGGTGGCCTAACTACGGCTACACTAGAAGAACAGTATTTGGTATCTGCGCTCTGCTGA
AGCCAGTTACCTTCGGAAAAAGAGTTGGTAGCTCTTGATCCGGCAAACAAACCACCGCTGGTAGCGGTGG
TTTTTTTGTTTGCAAGCAGCAGATTACGCGCAGAAAAAAAGGATCTCAAGAAGATCCTTTGATCTTTTCT
ACGGGGTCTGACGCTCAGTGGAACGAAAACTCACGTTAAGGGATTTTGGTCATGAGATTATCAAAAAGGA
TCTTCACCTAGATCCTTTTAAATTAAAAATGAAGTTTTAAATCAATCTAAAGTATATATGAGTAAACTTG
GTCTGACAGTTACCAATGCTTAATCAGTGAGGCACCTATCTCAGCGATCTGTCTATTTCGTTCATCCATA
GTTGCCTGACTCCCCGTCGTGTAGATAACTACGATACGGGAGGGCTTACCATCTGGCCCCAGTGCTGCAA
TGATACCGCGAGACCCACGCTCACCGGCTCCAGATTTATCAGCAATAAACCAGCCAGCCGGAAGGGCCGA
GCGCAGAAGTGGTCCTGCAACTTTATCCGCCTCCATCCAGTCTATTAATTGTTGCCGGGAAGCTAGAGTA
AGTAGTTCGCCAGTTAATAGTTTGCGCAACGTTGTTGCCATTGCTACAGGCATCGTGGTGTCACGCTCGT
CGTTTGGTATGGCTTCATTCAGCTCCGGTTCCCAACGATCAAGGCGAGTTACATGATCCCCCATGTTGTG
CAAAAAAGCGGTTAGCTCCTTCGGTCCTCCGATCGTTGTCAGAAGTAAGTTGGCCGCAGTGTTATCACTC
ATGGTTATGGCAGCACTGCATAATTCTCTTACTGTCATGCCATCCGTAAGATGCTTTTCTGTGACTGGTG
AGTACTCAACCAAGTCATTCTGAGAATAGTGTATGCGGCGACCGAGTTGCTCTTGCCCGGCGTCAATACG
GGATAATACCGCGCCACATAGCAGAACTTTAAAAGTGCTCATCATTGGAAAACGTTCTTCGGGGCGAAAA
CTCTCAAGGATCTTACCGCTGTTGAGATCCAGTTCGATGTAACCCACTCGTGCACCCAACTGATCTTCAG
CATCTTTTACTTTCACCAGCGTTTCTGGGTGAGCAAAAACAGGAAGGCAAAATGCCGCAAAAAAGGGAAT
AAGGGCGACACGGAAATGTTGAATACTCATACTCTTCCTTTTTCAATATTATTGAAGCATTTATCAGGGT
TATTGTCTCATGAGCGGATACATATTTGAATGTATTTAGAAAAATAAACAAATAGGGGTTCCGCGCACAT
TTCCCCGAAAAGTGCCACCTGGGTCCTTTTCATCACGTGCTATAAAAATAATTATAATTTAAATTTTTTA
ATATAAATATATAAATTAAAAATAGAAAGTAAAAAAAGAAATTAAAGAAAAAATAGTTTTTGTTTTCCGA
AGATGTAAAAGACTCTAGGGGGATCGCCAACAAATACTACCTTTTATCTTGCTCTTCCTGCTCTCAGGTA
TTAATGCCGAATTGTTTCATCTTGTCTGTGTAGAAGACCACACACGAAAATCCTGTGATTTTACATTTTA
CTTATCGTTAATCGAATGTATATCTATTTAATCTGCTTTTCTTGTCTAATAAATATATATGTAAAGTACG
CTTTTTGTTGAAATTTTTTAAACCTTTGTTTATTTTTTTTTCTTCATTCCGTAACTCTTCTACCTTCTTT
ATTTACTTTCTAAAATCCAAATACAAAACATAAAAATAAATAAACACAGAGTAAATTCCCAAATTATTCC
ATCATTAAAAGATACGAGGCGCGTGTAAGTTACAGGCAAGCGATCCGTCTAAGAAACCATTATTATCATG
ACATTAACCTATAAAAATAGGCGTATCACGAGGCCCTTTCGTCTCGCGCGTTTCGGTGATGACGGTGAAA
ACCTCTGACACATGCAGCTCCCGGAGACGGTCACAGCTTGTCTGTAAGCGGATGCCGGGAGCAGACAAGC
CCGTCAGGGCGCGTCAGCGGGTGTTGGCGGGTGTCGGGGCTGGCTTAACTATGCGGCATCAGAGCAGATT
GTACTGAGAGTGCACCATAGATCACGACATTACTATATATATAATATAGGAAGCATTTAATAGAACAGCA
TCGTAATATATGTGTACTTTGCAGTTATGACGCCAGATGGCAGTAGTGGAAGATATTCTTTATTGAAAAA
TAGCTTGTCACCTTACGTACAATCTTGATCCGGAGCTTTTCTTTTTTTGCCGATTAAGAATTAATTCGGT
CGAAAAAAGAAAAGGAGAGGGCCAAGAGGGAGGGCATTGGTGACTATTGAGCACGTGAGTATACGTGATT
AAGCACACAAAGGCAGCTTGGAGTATGTCTGTTATTAATTTCACAGGTAGTTCTGGTCCATTGGTGAAAG
TTTGCGGCTTGCAGAGCACAGAGGCCGCAGAATGTGCTCTAGATTCCGATGCTGACTTGCTGGGTATTAT
ATGTGTGCCCAATAGAAAGAGAACAATTGACCCGGTTATTGCAAGGAAAATTTCAAGTCTTGTAAAAGCA
TATAAAAATAGTTCAGGCACTCCGAAATACTTGGTTGGCGTGTTTCGTAATCAACCTAAGGAGGATGTTT
TGGCTCTGGTCAATGATTACGGCATTGATATCGTCCAACTGCATGGAGATGAGTCGTGGCAAGAATACCA
AGAGTTCCTCGGTTTGCCAGTTATTAAAAGACTCGTATTTCCAAAAGACTGCAACATACTACTCAGTGCA
GCTTCACAGAAACCTCATTCGTTTATTCCCTTGTTTGATTCAGAAGCAGGTGGGACAGGTGAACTTTTGG
ATTGGAACTCGATTTCTGACTGGGTTGGAAGGCAAGAGAGCCCCGAAAGCTTACATTTTATGTTAGCTGG
TGGACTGACGCCAGAAAATGTTGGTGATGCGCTTAGATTAAATGGCGTTATTGGTGTTGATGTAAGCGGA
GGTGTGGAGACAAATGGTGTAAAAGACTCTAACAAAATAGCAAATTTCGTCAAAAATGCTAAGAAATAGG
TTATTACTGAGTAGTATTTATTTAAGTATTGTTTGTGCACTTGCCGATCTATGCGGTGTGAAATACCGCA
CAGATGCGTAAGGAGAAAATACCGCATCAGGAAATTGTAAGCGTTAATATTTTGTTAAAATTCGCGTTAA
ATTTTTGTTAAATCAGCTCATTTTTTAACCAATAGGCCGAAATCGGCAAAATCCCTTATAAATCAAAAGA
ATAGACCGAGATAGGGT
[37 nt withheld, positions 6248-6284]
AAAGAACGTGGACTCCAACGTCAAAGG
[49 nt withheld, positions 6312-6360]
T
[91 nt withheld, positions 6362-6452]
G
[124 nt withheld, positions 6454-6577]
CCATTCGCCATTCAGGCTGCGCAACTGTTGGGAAGGGCGATCGGTGCGGGCCTCTTCGCTATTACGCCAG
CTGGCGAAAGGGGGATGTGCTGCAAGGCGATTAAGTTGGGTAACGCCAGGGTTTTCCCAGTCACGACGTT
